>Addgene plasmid #153368 | lvl0 TCTPp | addgene full sequence | sequence record 315472 | Addgene NGS Result
TGAGACCCTGCAGTCCGGCAAAAAAGGGCAAGGTGTCACCACCCTGCCCTTTTTCTTTAAAACCGAAAAG
ATTACTTCGCGTTATGCAGGCTTCCTCGCTCACTGACTCGCTGCGCTCGGTCGTTCGGCTGCGGCGAGCG
GTATCAGCTCACTCAAAGGCGGTAATACGGTTATCCACAGAATCAGGGGATAACGCAGGAAAGAACATGT
GAGCAAAAGGCCAGCAAAAGGCCAGGAACCGTAAAAAGGCCGCGTTGCTGGCGTTTTTCCACAGGCTCCG
CCCCCCTGACGAGCATCACAAAAATCGACGCTCAAGTCAGAGGTGGCGAAACCCGACAGGACTATAAAGA
TACCAGGCGTTTCCCCCTGGAAGCTCCCTCGTGCGCTCTCCTGTTCCGACCCTGCCGCTTACCGGATACC
TGTCCGCCTTTCTCCCTTCGGGAAGCGTGGCGCTTTCTCATAGCTCACGCTGTAGGTATCTCAGTTCGGT
GTAGGTCGTTCGCTCCAAGCTGGGCTGTGTGCACGAACCCCCCGTTCAGCCCGACCGCTGCGCCTTATCC
GGTAACTATCGTCTTGAGTCCAACCCGGTAAGACACGACTTATCGCCACTGGCAGCAGCCACTGGTAACA
GGATTAGCAGAGCGAGGTATGTAGGCGGTGCTACAGAGTTCTTGAAGTGGTGGCCTAACTACGGCTACAC
TAGAAGAACAGTATTTGGTATCTGCGCTCTGCTGAAGCCAGTTACCTTCGGAAAAAGAGTTGGTAGCTCT
TGATCCGGCAAACAAACCACCGCTGGTAGCGGTGGTTTTTTTGTTTGCAAGCAGCAGATTACGCGCAGAA
AAAAAGGATCTCAAGAAGATCCTTTGATCTTTTCTACGGGGTCTGACGCTCAGTGGAACGAAAACTCACG
TTAAGGGATTTTGGTCATGAGATTATCAAAAAGGATCTTCACCTAGATCCTTTTAAATTAAAAATGAAGT
TTTAAATCAATCTAAAGTATATATGAGTAAACTTGGTCTGACAGCTCGAGGCTTGGATTCTCACCAATAA
AAAACGCCCGGCGGCAACCGAGCGTTCTGAACAAATCCAGATGGAGTTCTGAGGTCATTACTGGATCTAT
CAACAGGAGTCCAAGCGAGCTCGATATCAAATTACGCCCCGCCCTGCCACTCATCGCAGTACTGTTGTAA
TTCATTAAGCATTCTGCCGACATGGAAGCCATCACAAACGGCATGATGAACCTGAATCGCCAGCGGCATC
AGCACCTTGTCGCCTTGCGTATAATATTTGCCCATGGTGAAAACGGGGGCGAAGAAGTTGTCCATATTGG
CCACGTTTAAATCAAAACTGGTGAAACTCACCCAGGGATTGGCTGAGACGAAAAACATATTCTCAATAAA
CCCTTTAGGGAAATAGGCCAGGTTTTCACCGTAACACGCCACATCTTGCGAATATATGTGTAGAAACTGC
CGGAAATCGTCGTGGTATTCACTCCAGAGCGATGAAAACGTTTCAGTTTGCTCATGGAAAACGGTGTAAC
AAGGGTGAACACTATCCCATATCACCAGCTCACCGTCTTTCATTGCCATACGAAATTCCGGATGAGCATT
CATCAGGCGGGCAAGAATGTGAATAAAGGCCGGATAAAACTTGTGCTTATTTTTCTTTACGGTCTTTAAA
AAGGCCGTAATATCCAGCTGAACGGTCTGGTTATAGGTACATTGAGCAACTGACTGAAATGCCTCAAAAT
GTTCTTTACGATGCCATTGGGATATATCAACGGTGGTATATCCAGTGATTTTTTTCTCCATTTTAGCTTC
CTTAGCTCCTGAAAATCTCGATAACTCAAAAAATACGCCCGGTAGTGATCTTATTTCATTATGGTGAAAG
TTGGAACCTCTTACGTGCCCGATCAACTCGAGTGCCACCTGACGTCTAAGAAACCATTATTATCATGACA
TTAACCTATAAAAATAGGCGTATCACGAGGCAGAATTTCAGATAAAAAAAATCCTTAGCTTTCGCTAAGG
ATGATTTCTGGAATTCGGTCTCTGGAGCCAACACTCGAATCCCCACCCGTTGGACCAAACCCGGCTCATT
AAGCGTCGGTTCAGATTTATTTCCTTTATTTAAAAAAAAGGAAAGGGTAAAAAATAGAAAATTGGAAACA
GTTAAAGCCCAAAATTGTAATTTACCGAGAATTGTAAATTTACCTGAAAACCCTACGCTATAGTTTCGAC
TATAAATACCAAACTTAGGACCTCACTTCAGAATCCCCTCGTCGCTGCGTCTCTCTCCCGCAACCTTCGA
TTTTCGTTTATTCGCATCCATCGGAGAGAGAAAACAATCAATAAGCGACCAATG
Features (pLannotate 1.2.2; 6 found; start..end, strand, type, name):
     14..71      +  terminator     his operon terminator: This putative transcriptin terminator from the E. coli his operon has a 2-bp deletion introduced during synthesis. Its efficiency has not been determined.
    266..854     -  rep_origin     ori: high-copy-number ColE1/pMB1/pBR322/pUC origin of replication
   1037..1131    -  terminator     lambda t0 terminator: transcription terminator from phage lambda
   1155..1811    -  CDS            cat: CAT_ECOLX - Experimental evidence at protein level: Swiss-Prot protein existence level 1. This enzyme is an effector of chloramphenicol resistance in bacteria. From Escherichia coli. This protein is used as a marker in many commonly used cloning vectors, such as pACYC184.
   1812..1909    -  promoter       cat promoter: promoter of the E. coli cat gene encoding chloramphenicol acetyltransferase
   1995..2038    -  terminator     bacterial terminator: putative bacterial transcription terminator
