[The description below was written by a language model from this plasmid's Addgene catalogue record and pLannotate feature annotations shown in this document.]
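Description:
lvl0 TCTPp is a Level 0 standard-part plasmid from the Mobius Assembly for Plant Systems toolkit, carrying a plant promoter as a reusable building block for modular construct assembly. The backbone is mUAV, a small (about 2.05 kb) storage vector, and the insert is a 301 bp TCTP promoter fragment from Arabidopsis thaliana. It was introduced through AarI sites at both ends, which were destroyed during cloning, as expected for a Type IIS enzyme that cuts outside its recognition sequence. Although the plasmid is catalogued as a plant expression vector, the record shows no coding sequence, plant terminator, plant selection marker or T-DNA elements. It therefore serves as a part donor rather than a functional expression construct on its own.

The sequenced plasmid is 2,364 nt, consistent with backbone plus insert. The automated annotation detects only backbone features: a high-copy ColE1/pUC-type origin for propagation in E. coli, and a chloramphenicol acetyltransferase (cat) gene driven by its native promoter and followed by the lambda t0 terminator, which provides chloramphenicol selection. Two further bacterial terminators, a his operon terminator and a putative bacterial terminator, are also annotated; elements like these commonly insulate a cloning site from read-through transcription, although the record does not state their role here. The TCTP promoter itself is not picked up by the feature table and presumably lies in an unannotated region.

The typical use is to combine this promoter with coding sequences and terminators in higher-level assemblies to build plant transcription units. The associated work examined how promoter and terminator pairings affect gene regulation.
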