Addgene plasmid #153368: lvl0 TCTPp
Purpose: Plant promoter
Depositing lab: Naomi Nakayama. Depositing organization: University of Edinburgh. Publication: Mobius Assembly for Plant Systems highlights promoter-terminator interaction in gene regulation. Andreou , Andreas I., Nirkko, Jessica , Ochoa-Villarreal, Marisol , Nakayama, Naomi. bioRxiv, March 31, 2021 10.1101/2021.03.31.437819.
Backbone
  Vector backbone: mUAV
  Backbone size w/o insert (bp): 2053
  Vector type: Plant Expression
Growth in bacteria
  Bacterial resistance: Chloramphenicol, 25 μg/mL
  Growth temperature: 37°C
  Growth strain: DH5alpha
  Copy number: High Copy
Gene/Insert
  Gene/Insert name: TCTP promoter
  Species: A. thaliana (mustard weed)
  Insert size (bp): 301
  Cloning method: Restriction Enzyme; 5′ cloning site AarI (destroyed during cloning); 3′ cloning site AarI (destroyed during cloning)
  Sequencing primers: 5′ tgccacctgacgtctaagaa; 3′ attaccgcctttgagtgagc
Terms and licenses: Academic/Nonprofit Terms; Industry Terms: Not Available to Industry
How to cite: lvl0 TCTPp was a gift from Naomi Nakayama (Addgene plasmid # 153368 ; http://n2t.net/addgene:153368 ; RRID:Addgene_153368)
